Addgene plasmid #232830: pBP-Sparse.FRT10-p65.AD
Purpose: Enhancer-free Sparse.FRT10 p65.AD with ccdB for Gateway
Depositing lab: Liqun Luo. Depositing organization: Stanford University. Publication: The sparse driver system for in vivo single-cell labeling and manipulation in Drosophila. Xu C, Luo L. bioRxiv [Preprint]. 2024 Dec 4:2024.12.02.626507. doi: 10.1101/2024.12.02.626507. PubMed 39677673.
Backbone
  Vector backbone: pBPp65AD
  Vector type: Insect Expression
Growth in bacteria
  Bacterial resistance: Chloramphenicol and Ampicillin, 25 & 100 μg/mL
  Growth temperature: 30°C
  Growth strain: ccdB Survival
  Copy number: Unknown
Gene/Insert 1
  Gene/Insert name: FRT10-STOP-FRT10
Gene/Insert 2
  Gene/Insert name: p65.AD
Terms and licenses: Academic/Nonprofit Terms; Industry Terms: Not Available to Industry
Depositor comments: Please visit https://doi.org/10.1101/2024.12.02.626507 for bioRxiv preprint.
How to cite: pBP-Sparse.FRT10-p65.AD was a gift from Liqun Luo (Addgene plasmid # 232830 ; http://n2t.net/addgene:232830 ; RRID:Addgene_232830)
