[The description below was written by a language model from this plasmid's Addgene catalogue record and pLannotate feature annotations shown in this document.]
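Description:
pBP-Sparse.FRT10-p65.AD is an 11.5 kb Drosophila (insect expression) transgenesis vector built on the pBPp65AD backbone. It serves as an enhancer-free Gateway destination plasmid for making "sparse driver" split-GAL4 activation-domain lines. In bacteria it replicates from a high-copy ColE1/pUC-type origin and carries ampicillin resistance on the backbone. The Gateway cassette, bounded by attR1 and attR2, contains a chloramphenicol resistance gene and the ccdB toxin, which is why both antibiotics are listed and a ccdB-tolerant strain is needed for propagation. An LR reaction replaces this cassette with a chosen enhancer fragment, and loss of ccdB provides counter-selection for recombinants. For fly transformation, the plasmid has a φC31 attB site for site-specific integration into a genomic attP landing site, and a mini-white gene as the visible eye-colour marker.

The payload lies downstream of the Gateway cassette on the same strand. It begins with a transcriptional STOP cassette flanked by two FRT sites (the FRT10 variant according to the record). The cassette is built from SV40 sequences, including the small t intron, large T fragments and a poly(A) signal. It is followed by an SV40 nuclear localization signal fused to the human RELA/p65 transactivation domain. The annotation does not identify a core promoter, a dimerization domain or a 3′ terminator for p65.AD, so the record does not state these. By design, the inserted enhancer cannot drive p65.AD until FLP recombinase excises the STOP cassette. In the associated sparse driver system for in vivo single-cell labeling and manipulation, this excision presumably occurs in only a fraction of cells, restricting expression to a sparse subset of the enhancer's pattern. How FRT10 sets that frequency is not stated.
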