Features (pLannotate 1.2.2; 25 found; start..end, strand, type, name):
      1..589     +  rep_origin     ori: high-copy-number ColE1/pMB1/pBR322/pUC origin of replication
    676..745     +  protein_bind   attB: attB site for the φC31 integrase (Groth et al., 2000) phage φC31 integrase
    961..5080    +  gene           mini-white: white; This modified version of the white gene lacks part of the first intron.
   5085..5240    +  CDS            YPB1_ECOLX (fragment): Protein predicted: Swiss-Prot protein existence level 4. From Escherichia coli.
   5315..5339    +  misc_feature   MCS (fragment): pBluescript multiple cloning site
   5576..5596    -  misc_feature   MCS (fragment): pBluescript multiple cloning site
   5783..6595    -  CDS            RELA (fragment): TF65_HUMAN - Also known as NFKB3. Experimental evidence at protein level: Swiss-Prot protein existence level 1. NF-kappa-B is a pleiotropic transcription factor present in almost all cell types and is the endpoint of a series of signal transduction events that are initiated by a vast array of stimuli related to many biological processes such as inflammation, immunity, differentiation, cell growth, tumorigenesis and apoptosis. NF-kappa-B is a homo- or heterodimeric complex formed by the Rel-like domain- containing proteins RELA/p65, RELB, NFKB1/p105, NFKB1/p50, REL and NFKB2/p52. The heterodime
   6606..6625    -  CDS            SV40 NLS (fragment): nuclear localization signal of SV40 (simian virus 40) large T antigen
   6710..6757    -  protein_bind   FRT: FLP-mediated recombination occurs in the 8-bp core sequence TCTAGAAA (Turan and Bode, 2011). FLP recombinase from the Saccharomyces cerevisiae 2μ plasmid
   7579..7713    -  polyA_signal   SV40 poly(A) signal: SV40 polyadenylation signal
   7736..7819    -  CDS            large T antigen (fragment): large T antigen from SV40 (simian virus 40)
   7844..7978    -  CDS            LT_POVHA (fragment): Protein inferred from homology: Swiss-Prot protein existence level 3. Isoform large T antigen is a key early protein essential for both driving viral replication and inducing cellular transformation. Plays a role in viral genome replication by driving entry of quiescent cells into the cell cycle and by autoregulating the synthesis of viral early mRNA. Displays highly oncogenic activities by corrupting the host cellular checkpoint mechanisms that guard cell division and the transcription, replication, and repair of DNA. Participates in the modulation of cellular gene expression preceeding viral
   7985..8005    -  CDS            SV40 NLS: nuclear localization signal of SV40 (simian virus 40) large T antigen
   8135..8200    -  intron         small t intron: SV40 (simian virus 40) small t antigen intron
   8202..8276    -  CDS            small t antigen (fragment): SV40 (simian virus 40) small t antigen
   8320..8367    -  protein_bind   FRT: FLP-mediated recombination occurs in the 8-bp core sequence TCTAGAAA (Turan and Bode, 2011). FLP recombinase from the Saccharomyces cerevisiae 2μ plasmid
   8570..8694    +  protein_bind   attR2: mutant version of attR; recombination site for the Gateway® LR reaction LR Clonase™
   8738..9040    -  CDS            ccdB: CCDB_ECOLI - Also known as G, letB, letD. Experimental evidence at protein level: Swiss-Prot protein existence level 1. Toxic component of a type II toxin-antitoxin (TA) system, functioning in plasmid maintainence. Responsible for the post- segregational killing (PSK) of plasmid-free cells, also referred to as a plasmid addiction system. Half-life of over 2 hours. Cell killing by CcdB is accompanied by filamentation, defects in chromosome and plasmid segregation, defects in cell division, formation of anucleate cells, decreased DNA synthesis and plasmid loss. Interferes with the activity of DN
   9045..9203    -  CDS            ccdA (fragment): CCDA_ECO57 - Also known as H, letA. Experimental evidence at protein level: Swiss-Prot protein existence level 1. Antitoxin component of a type II toxin-antitoxin (TA) system which inhibits the post-segregational killing (PSK) of plasmid-free cells, also referred to as a plasmid addiction system. Binds to and blocks the activity of CcdB; will also remove bound CcdB protein from the CcdB-GyrA complex by forming a CcdA-CcdB complex, a process termed rejuvenation. Functions as a transcriptional corepressor for the ccdAB operon, repression also requires CcdB (By similarity). From Escherichia coli
   9382..10041   -  CDS            CmR: chloramphenicol acetyltransferase; cat; confers resistance to chloramphenicol
  10042..10071   -  promoter       cat promoter (fragment): promoter of the E. coli cat gene encoding chloramphenicol acetyltransferase
  10095..10125   -  promoter       lac UV5 promoter: E. coli lac promoter with an "up" mutation
  10150..10274   -  protein_bind   attR1: mutant version of attR; recombination site for the Gateway® LR reaction LR Clonase™
  10388..10492   +  promoter       AmpR promoter: bla
  10493..11353   +  CDS            AmpR: β-lactamase; bla; confers resistance to ampicillin, carbenicillin, and related antibiotics
>Addgene plasmid #232830 | pBP-Sparse.FRT10-p65.AD | addgene full sequence | sequence record 461208 | Addgene NGS Result
TTGAGATCCTTTTTTTCTGCGCGTAATCTGCTGCTTGCAAACAAAAAAACCACCGCTACCAGCGGTGGTT
TGTTTGCCGGATCAAGAGCTACCAACTCTTTTTCCGAAGGTAACTGGCTTCAGCAGAGCGCAGATACCAA
ATACTGTTCTTCTAGTGTAGCCGTAGTTAGGCCACCACTTCAAGAACTCTGTAGCACCGCCTACATACCT
CGCTCTGCTAATCCTGTTACCAGTGGCTGCTGCCAGTGGCGATAAGTCGTGTCTTACCGGGTTGGACTCA
AGACGATAGTTACCGGATAAGGCGCAGCGGTCGGGCTGAACGGGGGGTTCGTGCACACAGCCCAGCTTGG
AGCGAACGACCTACACCGAACTGAGATACCTACAGCGTGAGCTATGAGAAAGCGCCACGCTTCCCGAAGG
GAGAAAGGCGGACAGGTATCCGGTAAGCGGCAGGGTCGGAACAGGAGAGCGCACGAGGGAGCTTCCAGGG
GGAAACGCCTGGTATCTTTATAGTCCTGTCGGGTTTCGCCACCTCTGACTTGAGCGTCGATTTTTGTGAT
GCTCGTCAGGGGGGCGGAGCCTATGGAAAAACGCCAGCAACGCGGCCTTTTTACGGTTCCTGGCCTTTTG
CTGGCCTTTTGCTCACATGTTACCGTCGACGATGTAGGTCACGGTCTCGAAGCCGCGGTGCGGGTGCCAG
GGCGTGCCCTTGGGCTCCCCGGGCGCGTACTCCACCTCACCCATCTGGTCCATCATGATGAACGGGTCGA
GGTGGCGGTAGTTGATCCCGGCGAACGCGCGGCGCACCGGGAAGCCCTCGCCCTCGAAACCGCTGGGCGC
GGTGGTCACGGTGAGCACGGGACGTGCGACGGCGTCGGCGGGTGCGGATACGCGGGGCAGCGTCAGCGGG
TTCTCGACGGTCACGGCGGGCATGTCGACAAGCCGAACATATGGGCGCGCCTAGTATGTATGTAAGTTAA
TAAAACCCATTTTTGCGGAAAGTAGATAAAAAAAACATTTTTTTTTTTTACTGCACTGGATATCATTGAA
CTTATCTGATCAGTTTTAAATTTACTTCGATCCAAGGGTATTTGATGTACCAGGTTCTTTCGATTACCTC
TCACTCAAAATGACATTCCACTCAAAGTCAGCGCTGTTTGCCTCCTTCTCTGTCCACAGAAATATCGCCG
TCTCTTTCGCCGCTGCGTCCGCTATCTCTTTCGCCACCGTTTGTAGCGTTACGTAGCGTCAATGTCCGCC
TTCAGTTGCATTTTGTCAGCGGTTTCGTGACGAAGCTCCAAGCGGTTTACGCCATCAATTAAACACAAAG
TGCTGTGCCAAAACTCCTCTCGCTTCTTATTTTTGTTTGTTTTTTGAGTGATTGGGGTGGTGATTGGTTT
TGGGTGGGTAAGCAGGGGAAAGTGTGAAAAATCCCGGCAATGGGCCAAGAGGATCAGGAGCTATTAATTC
GCGGAGGCAGCAAACACCCATCTGCCGAGCATCTGAACAATGTGAGTAGTACATGTGCATACATCTTAAG
TTCACTTGATCTATAGGAACTGCGATTGCAACATCAAATTGTCTGCGGCGTGAGAACTGCGACCCACAAA
AATCCCAAACCGCAATTGCACAAACAAATAGTGACACGAAACAGATTATTCTGGTAGCTGTTCTCGCTAT
ATAAGACAATTTTTGAGATCATATCATGATCAAGACATCTAAAGGCATTCATTTTCGACTATATTCTTTT
TTACAAAAAATATAACAACCAGATATTTTAAGCTGATCCTAGATGCACAAAAAATAAATAAAAGTATAAA
CCTACTTCGTAGGATACTTCGGGGTACTTTTTGTTCGGGGTTAGATGAGCATAACGCTTGTAGTTGATAT
TTGAGATCCCCTATCATTGCAGGGTGACAGCGGAGCGGCTTCGCAGAGCTGCATTAACCAGGGCTTCGGG
CAGGCCAAAAACTACGGCACGCTCCGGCCACCCAGTCCGCCGGAGGACTCCGGTTCAGGGAGCGGCCAAC
TAGCCGAGAACCTCACCTATGCCTGGCACAATATGGACATCTTTGGGGCGGTCAATCAGCCGGGCTCCGG
ATGGCGGCAGCTGGTCAACCGGACACGCGGACTATTCTGCAACGAGCGACACATACCGGCGCCCAGGAAA
CATTTGCTCAAGAACGGTGAGTTTCTATTCGCAGTCGGCTGATCTGTGTGAAATCTTAATAAAGGGTCCA
ATTACCAATTTGAAACTCAGTTTGCGGCGTGGCCTATCCGGGCGAACTTTTGGCCGTGATGGGCAGTTCC
GGTGCCGGAAAGACGACCCTGCTGAATGCCCTTGCCTTTCGATCGCCGCAGGGCATCCAAGTATCGCCAT
CCGGGATGCGACTGCTCAATGGCCAACCTGTGGACGCCAAGGAGATGCAGGCCAGGTGCGCCTATGTCCA
GCAGGATGACCTCTTTATCGGCTCCCTAACGGCCAGGGAACACCTGATTTTCCAAGCCATGGTGCGGATG
CCACGACATCTGACCTATCGGCAGCGAGTGGCCCGCGTGGATCAGGTGATCCAGGAGCTTTCGCTCAGCA
AATGTCAGCACACGATCATCGGTGTGCCCGGCAGGGTGAAAGGTCTGTCCGGCGGAGAAAGGAAGCGTCT
GGCATTCGCCTCCGAGGCTCTAACCGATCCGCCGCTTCTGATCTGCGATGAGCCCACCTCCGGACTGGAC
TCCTTTACCGCCCACAGCGTCGTCCAGGTGCTGAAGAAGCTGTCGCAGAAGGGCAAGACCGTCATCCTGA
CCATTCATCAGCCGTCTTCCGAGCTGTTTGAGCTCTTTGACAAGATCCTTCTGATGGCCGAGGGCAGGGT
AGCTTTCTTGGGCACTCCCAGCGAAGCCGTCGACTTCTTTTCCTAGTGAGTTCGATGTGTTTATTAAGGG
TATCTAGTATTACATAACATCTCAACTCCTATCCAGCGTGGGTGCCCAGTGTCCTACCAACTACAATCCG
GCGGACTTTTACGTACAGGTGTTGGCCGTTGTGCCCGGACGGGAGATCGAGTCCCGTGATCGGATCGCCA
AGATATGCGACAATTTTGCCATTAGCAAAGTAGCCCGGGATATGGAGCAGTTGTTGGCCACCAAAAATCT
GGAGAAGCCACTGGAGCAGCCGGAGAATGGGTACACCTACAAGGCCACCTGGTTCATGCAGTTCCGGGCG
GTCCTGTGGCGATCCTGGCTGTCGGTGCTCAAGGAACCACTCCTCGTAAAAGTGCGACTTATTCAGACAA
CGGTGAGTGGTTCCAGTGGAAACAAATGATATAACGCTTACAATTCTTGGAAACAAATTCGCTAGATTTT
AGATAGAATTGCCTGATTCCACACCCTTCTTAGTTTTTTTCAATGAGATGTATAGTTTATAGTTTTGCAG
AAGATAAATAAATTTCATTTAACTCGCGAATATTAATGAGATGCGAGTAACATTTTAATTTGCAGATGGT
TGCCATCTTGATTGGCCTCATCTTTTTGGGCCAACAACTCACGCAAGTGGGTGTGATGAATATCAACGGA
GCCATCTTCCTCTTCCTGACCAACATGACCTTTCAAAACGTCTTTGCCACGATAAATGTAAGTCATGTTT
AGAATACATTTGCATTTCAATAATTTACTAACTTTCTAATGAATCGATTCGATTTAGGTGTTCACCTCAG
AGCTGCCAGTTTTTATGAGGGAGGCCCGAAGTCGACTTTATCGCTGTGACACATACTTTCTGGGCAAAAC
GATTGCCGAATTGCCGCTTTTTCTCACAGTGCCACTGGTCTTCACGGCGATTGCCTATCCGATGATCGGA
CTGCGGGCCGGAGTGCTGCACTTCTTCAACTGCCTGGCGCTGGTCACTCTGGTGGCCAATGTGTCAACGT
CCTTCGGATATCTAATATCCTGCGCCAGCTCCTCGACCTCGATGGCGCTGTCTGTGGGTCCGCCGGTTAT
CATACCATTCCTGCTCTTTGGCGGCTTCTTCTTGAACTCGGGCTCGGTGCCAGTATACCTCAAATGGTTG
TCGTACCTCTCATGGTTCCGTTACGCCAACGAGGGTCTGCTGATTAACCAATGGGCGGACGTGGAGCCGG
GCGAAATTAGCTGCACATCGTCGAACACCACGTGCCCCAGTTCGGGCAAGGTCATCCTGGAGACGCTTAA
CTTCTCCGCCGCCGATCTGCCGCTGGACTACGTGGGTCTGGCCATTCTCATCGTGAGCTTCCGGGTGCTC
GCATATCTGGCTCTAAGACTTCGGGCCCGACGCAAGGAGTAGCCGACATATATCCGAAATAACTGCTTGT
TTTTTTTTTTTACCATTATTACCATCGTGTTTACTGTTTATTGCCCCCTCAAAAAGCTAATGTAATTATA
TTTGTGCCAATAAAAACAAGATATGACCTATAGAATACAAGTATTTCCCCTTCGAACATCCCCACAAGTA
GACTTTGGATTTGTCTTCTAACCAAAAGACTTACACACCTGCATACCTTACATCAAAAACTCGTTTATCG
CTACATAAAACACCGGGATATATTTTTTATATACATACTTTTCAAATCGCGCGCCCTCTTCATAATTCAC
CTCCACCACACCACGTTTCGTAGTTGCTCTTTCGCTGTCTCCCACCCGCTCTCCGCAACACATTCACCTT
TTGTTCGACGACCTTGGAGCGACTGTCGTTAGTTCCGCGCGATTCGGTTCGCTCAAATGGTTCCGAGTGG
TTCATTTCGTCTCAATAGAAATTAGTAATAAATATTTGTATGTACAATTTATTTGCTCCAATATATTTGT
ATATATTTCCCTCACAGCTATATTTATTCTAATTTAATATTATGACTTTTTAAGGTAATTTTTTGTGACC
TGTTCGGAGTGATTAGCGTTACAATTTGAACTGAAAGTGACATCCAGTGTTTGTTCCTTGTGTAGATGCA
TCTCAAAAAAATGGTGGGCATAATAGTGTTGTTTATATATATCAAAAATAACAACTATAATAATAAGAAT
ACATTTAATTTAGAAAATGCTTGGATTTCACTGGAACTAGGGCGCGCCTCCGGAACATAATGGTGCAGGG
CGCTGACTTCCGCGTTTCCAGACTTTACGAAACACGGAAACCGAAGACCATTCATGTTGTTGCTCAGGTC
GCAGACGTTTTGCAGCAGCAGTCGCTTCACGTTCGCTCGCGTATCGGTGATTCATTCTGCTAACCAGTAA
GGCAACCCCGCCAGCCTAGCCGGGTCCTCAACGACAGGAGCACGATCATGCGCACCCGTGGCCAGCGGCC
GCTCTAGAACTAGTGGATCTAAACGAGTTTTTAAGCAAACTCACTCCCTGACAATAAAAACGCAATTATC
TTTAAATAAATATATTCTATTTATTAACCAAGTAGCTAATATAGCTAAAATCAATTTGTTGCTAACTTAA
AACTAACATAATTATGTATTAGTTATTTACATTCTTTTGGTTGGTTACAACCAAATAAATAATATCACTT
TTAAAAACTTAAGCCAGGAACTGAATAATTTTCTATTTGGCTTTAGTCGACGGTATCGATAAGCTTTTAC
TTGCCGCCGCCCAGGGGGCCGTAGCGGGTGCGGTACTGGCTCACGCGGTTGCGCAGGCGCTGCACGCGCT
GGCGCAGCTCGGCCACGCGGGTCTCCAGGGCGGTGTTCTCGCGCTCCAGGAAGGCGGCCTCGATCTCCAG
ACTAGTACCTCCACCTCCACCTCCACCACCTCCTCCGCTAGCGGAGCTTATCTGGCTCAGCAAAGCGGAG
AAATCCATATCAGCGATGCTGGAGAAATCCTCATCGCCGCTGAGGAGGCCATTGGGCAAACCCGGGGCAC
CCAGTGGGGCAGGGGCTGGATCGGGTGGTCGCTGTGCGCCGGTCACCAGTCGCGTGATAGCCTCCGGGTA
TTCCATCAGCATGGGCTCTGTGGTATGAGGTGCGACCGGGATTCCCTGATTCAAGAGCTGCTGAAACTCG
CTGTTGTCCACGGATGCGAGATCGGTGAATACGGCAGGGTCTGTGCTGTTACCCAGCAGGGCTCCCAAGT
CTTCGTCATCGAACTGAAGCTGCAAGAGGGCCTCGCTCAGGGTTCCTTCGCCCGCCTGCGTTGGTTTCGG
AGCAGGAGGGGCAACTGCCTGTGGGGGTCCAGGCGCCAGCACGGGGACTGGAGCGGGGGCCTGGGCCAGA
GCACTCACCATTGCGGGAGCCGGTGCCGGAGCGGGCGCCTGGGGGAGGACTTGCGGTGGGGCCGGAGCCA
GTGCCGATGCCTGGGAAATTTGTCCACTGGGGAACACCATCGTGGGGAACTCATCATAGTTAATCGTGCT
AAGGGAGGAAGTGAACGGGTAGGGCTGCGGTGCGGGTTTGGGGACGCTGGCACTGCTGCGCGAAGGAACC
GCAATACGACGGGGCGGGGGGCGCGGGTCCGTGGGGCCCGAGAAGGGGGACTTTTTCATGATGGACTTGA
AGGTTTCATAGGTTCGCTTCCGCTTTTCTTCGATACGGTGACGGTCATCCGTATCGGGCAGGTACTGGAA
CTCCATCGGCGTGGAACCCAATTCGACCTTTCTCTTCTTTTTTGGAGGCTCGGGAATTAATTCCGCTTTA
TCCATGGGCCCGGGGTTCTCCTCCACATCGCCGCAGGTCAGCAGGCTGCCGCGGCCCTCGAAGTTCCTAT
ACTTTCTAGAGAAAAGGAACTTCGGAATAGGAACTTCAAGATCCCCCGGATCCTCGCATGGTTTTGCCTA
ATTGTTTCAGATTTATGGGGCTTACATACATACATAATTACTTTATACAACGAAAATTACTAAATAGAAT
CGTTCCTGTAAGCAGGACTGACACATTTGCTTGCGTTGATTGCTATTATATCGACCTACCATAGTCACAT
AAATATGTACATATATAAATATGTATGTATGTACAATCGCATGCTTGACGGCAGTTAAGAAATGAAGTCA
CCATTTCGGTGAGCTGGCAACGATTATGCTGTGGCCCCGAAAGGAATGACTCATCGTCCCAGAGAATCGA
TACCAACGGTGGAAAGCCAAGTGCATGCCACACTGCGTGCACAGCCTGCTGCTACACTTGCCACAAACAG
CAGGCGGAAAAGCGCAGCAGCGGCCCGAATCGGGGAAAATAGAAAGCGCTAATTATAGACGAAGTGAACG
GCAGCTCTGCTTTCCCGCAGTCGAAACTCCGTGCAATGACCCCGTTCTTTCACCACGAAATGAATGATCG
CTGGGAGAAAGAAAAGGCAAAGAAAAACATAGTGGGGTTTTCTTATTTCTGACAACACTGAATCTGGCCG
ATTTTATTCTTGTGTACACAACTTATCGCCGAGTTAACTTGGCTTTTCTGCTATACGTGTCTTTGTGGAT
AAAATACTTTATGGTTTCTCGTACAATCTTCATCGTTTTCGTATGCTTTTCAGTGTTGCAGTGAATTTTT
TGTTGCGATTGGAAGCGTAAACACTGATTTCGACGGTTACCCCGCCCACCAATGACGCTCCCATCGAGCG
TTGAAGTGGCGCGACGCAGATCCAGACATGATAAGATACATTGATGAGTTTGGACAAACCACAACTAGAA
TGCAGTGAAAAAAATGCTTTATTTGTGAAATTTGTGATGCTATTGCTTTATTTGTAACCATTATAAGCTG
CAATAAACAAGTTAACAACAACAATTGCATTCATTTTATGTTTCAGGTTCAGGGGGAGGTGTGGGAGGTT
TTTTAAAGCAAGTAAAACCTCTACAAATGTGGTATGGCTGATTATGATCTCTAGTCAAGGCACTATACAT
CAAATATTTTTCCATAATTTTCTTGTATAGCAGTGCAGCTTTTTCCTTTGTGGTGTAAATAGCAAAGCAA
GCAAGAGTTCTATTACTAAACACAGCATGACTCAAAAAACTTAGCAATTCTGAAGGAAAGTCATTGGGGT
CTTCTACCTTTCTCTTCTTTTTTGGAGGAGTAGAATGTTGAGAGTCAGCAGTAGCCTCATCATCACTAGA
TGGCATTTCTTCTGAGCAAAACAGGTTTTCCTCATTAAAGGCATTCCACCACTGCTCCCATTCATCAGTT
CCATAGGTTGGAATCTAAAATACACAAACAATTAGAATCAGTAGTTTAACACATTATACACTTAAAAATT
TTATATTTACCTTAGAGCTTTAAATCTCTGTAGGTAGTTTGTCCAATTATGTCACACCACAGAAGTAAGG
TTCCTTCACAAAGATCCTCTAGCACTAGTGCGCGAATTCTCTAGCTTCAAAAGCGCTCTGAAGTTCCTAT
ACTTTCTAGAGAAAAGGAACTTCGGAATAGGAACTTCACGCGAGGATCCAAGCAGCATGTTTTGGTACCG
TTTGGTATGCGTCTTGTGATTCAAAGTTGGCTTATTCAAAGGATATTAACGAAGGCAGCGGCACGTCTGC
TCGGCTCGAACATTCATTCACAACTGATGCTCTCAGCCACCCCGCGCCCTTTTATACCGCTGCGCTCGAT
CCCCGGGCGAGCTCGGCCGGCCGTTTATCACCACTTTGTACAAGAAAGCTGAACGAGAAACGTAAAATGA
TATAAATATCAATATATTAAATTAGATTTTGCATAAAAAACAGACTACATAATACTGTAAAACACAACAT
ATCCAGTCACTATGGTCGACCTGCAGACTGGCTGTGTATAAGGGAGCCTGACATTTATATTCCCCAGAAC
ATCAGGTTAATGGCGTTTTTGATGTCATTTTCGCGGTGGCTGAGATCAGCCACTTCTTCCCCGATAACGG
AGACCGGCACACTGGCCATATCGGTGGTCATCATGCGCCAGCTTTCATCCCCGATATGCACCACCGGGTA
AAGTTCACGGGAGACTTTATCTGACAGCAGACGTGCACTGGCCAGGGGGATCACCATCCGTCGCCCGGGC
GTGTCAATAATATCACTCTGTACATCCACAAACAGACGATAACGGCTCTCTCTTTTATAGGTGTAAACCT
TAAACTGCATTTCACCAGCCCCTGTTCTCGTCAGCAAAAGAGCCGTTCATTTCAATAAACCGGGCGACCT
CAGCCATCCCTTCCTGATTTTCCGCTTTCCAGCGTTCGGCACGCAGACGACGGGCTTCATTCTGCATGGT
TGTGCTTACCAGACCGGAGATATTGACATCATATATGCCTTGAGCAACTGATAGCTGTCGCTGTCAACTG
TCACTGTAATACGCTGCTTCATAGCATACCTCTTTTTGACATACTTCGGGTATACATATCAGTATATATT
CTTATACCGCAAAAATCAGCGCGCAAATACGCATACTGTTATCTGGCTTTTAGTAAGCCGGATCCACGCG
TTTACGCCCCGCCCTGCCACTCATCGCAGTACTGTTGTAATTCATTAAGCATTCTGCCGACATGGAAGCC
ATCACAAACGGCATGATGAACCTGAATCGCCAGCGGCATCAGCACCTTGTCGCCTTGCGTATAATATTTG
CCCATGGTGAAAACGGGGGCGAAGAAGTTGTCCATATTGGCCACGTTTAAATCAAAACTGGTGAAACTCA
CCCAGGGATTGGCTGAGACGAAAAACATATTCTCAATAAACCCTTTAGGGAAATAGGCCAGGTTTTCACC
GTAACACGCCACATCTTGCGAATATATGTGTAGAAACTGCCGGAAATCGTCGTGGTATTCACTCCAGAGC
GATGAAAACGTTTCAGTTTGCTCATGGAAAACGGTGTAACAAGGGTGAACACTATCCCATATCACCAGCT
CACCGTCTTTCATTGCCATACGGAATTCCGGATGAGCATTCATCAGGCGGGCAAGAATGTGAATAAAGGC
CGGATAAAACTTGTGCTTATTTTTCTTTACGGTCTTTAAAAAGGCCGTAATATCCAGCTGAACGGTCTGG
TTATAGGTACATTGAGCAACTGACTGAAATGCCTCAAAATGTTCTTTACGATGCCATTGGGATATATCAA
CGGTGGTATATCCAGTGATTTTTTTCTCCATTTTAGCTTCCTTAGCTCCTGAAAATCTCGACGGATCCTA
ACTCAAAATCCACACATTATACGAGCCGGAAGCATAAAGTGTAAAGCCTGGGGTGCCTAATGCGGCCGCC
ATAGTGACTGGATATGTTGTGTTTTACAGTATTATGTAGTCTGTTTTTTATGCAAAATCTAATTTAATAT
ATTGATATTTATATCATTTTACGTTTCTCGTTCAGCTTTTTTGTACAAACTTGTGATAAACGAATTCTTG
AAGACGAAAGGGCCTCGTGATACGCCTATTTTTATAGGTTAATGTCATGATAATAATGGTTTCTTAGACG
TCAGGTGGCACTTTTCGGGGAAATGTGCGCGGAACCCCTATTTGTTTATTTTTCTAAATACATTCAAATA
TGTATCCGCTCATGAGACAATAACCCTGATAAATGCTTCAATAATATTGAAAAAGGAAGAGTATGAGTAT
TCAACATTTCCGTGTCGCCCTTATTCCCTTTTTTGCGGCATTTTGCCTTCCTGTTTTTGCTCACCCAGAA
ACGCTGGTGAAAGTAAAAGATGCTGAAGATCAGTTGGGTGCACGAGTGGGTTACATCGAACTGGATCTCA
ACAGCGGTAAGATCCTTGAGAGTTTTCGCCCCGAAGAACGTTTTCCAATGATGAGCACTTTTAAAGTTCT
GCTATGTGGCGCGGTATTATCCCGTATTGACGCCGGGCAAGAGCAACTCGGTCGCCGCATACACTATTCT
CAGAATGACTTGGTTGAGTACTCACCAGTCACAGAAAAGCATCTTACGGATGGCATGACAGTAAGAGAAT
TATGCAGTGCTGCCATAACCATGAGTGATAACACTGCGGCCAACTTACTTCTGACAACGATCGGAGGACC
GAAGGAGCTAACCGCTTTTTTGCACAACATGGGGGATCATGTAACTCGCCTTGATCGTTGGGAACCGGAG
CTGAATGAAGCCATACCAAACGACGAGCGTGACACCACGATGCCTGTAGCAATGGCAACAACGTTGCGCA
AACTATTAACTGGCGAACTACTTACTCTAGCTTCCCGGCAACAATTAATAGACTGGATGGAGGCGGATAA
AGTTGCAGGACCACTTCTGCGCTCGGCCCTTCCGGCTGGCTGGTTTATTGCTGATAAATCTGGAGCCGGT
GAGCGTGGGTCTCGCGGTATCATTGCAGCACTGGGGCCAGATGGTAAGCCCTCCCGTATCGTAGTTATCT
ACACGACGGGGAGTCAGGCAACTATGGATGAACGAAATAGACAGATCGCTGAGATAGGTGCCTCACTGAT
TAAGCATTGGTAACTGTCAGACCAAGTTTACTCATATATACTTTAGATTGATTTAAAACTTCATTTTTAA
TTTAAAAGGATCTAGGTGAAGATCCTTTTTGATAATCTCATGACCAAAATCCCTTAACGTGAGTTTTCGT
TCCACTGAGCGTCAGACCCCGTAGAAAAGATCAAAGGATCTTC
